Addgene plasmid #167783: MAC_N_NFIB
Purpose: Expresses NFIB in mammalian cells
Depositing lab: Markku Varjosalo. Depositing organization: University of Helsinki. Publication: Human transcription factor protein interaction networks. Goos H, Kinnunen M, Salokas K, Tan Z, Liu X, Yadav L, Zhang Q, Wei GH, Varjosalo M. Nat Commun. 2022 Feb 9;13(1):766. doi: 10.1038/s41467-022-28341-5. PubMed 35140242.
Backbone
  Vector backbone: MAC-tag-N (#108078)
  Vector type: Mammalian Expression
  Selectable markers: Hygromycin
Growth in bacteria
  Bacterial resistance: Ampicillin, 100 μg/mL
  Growth temperature: 37°C
  Growth strain: DH5alpha
  Copy number: High Copy
Gene/Insert
  Gene/Insert name: NFIB (alt names: Uniprot O00712; ENSG00000147862)
  Species: H. sapiens (human)
  Mutation: no mutations
  Entrez Gene: NFIB (a.k.a. CTF, HMGIC/NFIB, MACID, NF-I/B, NF1-B, NFI-B, NFI-RED, NFIB2, NFIB3)
  Tag / fusion protein: MAC (N terminal on backbone)
  Cloning method: Gateway Cloning
Terms and licenses: Academic/Nonprofit Terms; Industry Terms: Not Available to Industry
How to cite: MAC_N_NFIB was a gift from Markku Varjosalo (Addgene plasmid # 167783 ; http://n2t.net/addgene:167783 ; RRID:Addgene_167783)
