[The description below was written by a language model from this plasmid's Addgene catalogue record and pLannotate feature annotations shown in this document.]
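Description:
MAC_N_NFIB is a mammalian expression plasmid built on the MAC-tag-N Gateway destination backbone, carrying the unmutated human transcription factor NFIB (nuclear factor I B) with the MAC tag fused to its N-terminus. It is propagated in E. coli through a high-copy ColE1/pUC-type origin with ampicillin selection (AmpR under its own bla promoter). Hygromycin is the selectable marker in mammalian cells.

Expression is driven by the CMV immediate-early enhancer and promoter. Short matches to tet-operator-containing promoters lie immediately downstream, suggesting that the promoter can be repressed by Tet repressor and induced with tetracycline in suitable host cells, although the record does not state this explicitly. The annotated open reading frame begins with an E. coli BirA-derived biotin ligase. This is followed by an HA epitope and two Strep-Tag II motifs, and together these elements make up the MAC tag. An attB1 site left by the Gateway recombination joins the tag to the NFIB coding sequence, which is followed by attB2 and a bovine growth hormone polyadenylation signal.

Downstream, an FRT site sits directly before the hygromycin resistance gene and an SV40 poly(A) signal. No full promoter is annotated upstream of this gene, an arrangement typical of vectors designed for FLP-mediated, single-copy integration into a genomic FRT landing site, where hygromycin resistance would be gained on correct insertion.

The combination of a biotin ligase with Strep and HA tags allows the same fusion protein to be used for proximity-dependent biotinylation, affinity purification and epitope detection. This fits the associated study, which mapped protein interaction networks of human transcription factors.
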