Features (pLannotate 1.2.2; 27 found; start..end, strand, type, name):
      1..380     +  enhancer       CMV enhancer: human cytomegalovirus immediate early enhancer
    381..584     +  promoter       CMV promoter: human cytomegalovirus (CMV) immediate early promoter
    586..605     +  promoter       PLtetO-1 promoter (fragment): modified phage lambda PL promoter with tet operator sites (Lutz and Bujard, 1997)
    607..626     +  promoter       PLtetO-1 promoter (fragment): modified phage lambda PL promoter with tet operator sites (Lutz and Bujard, 1997)
    634..667     +  promoter       TRE3GV promoter (fragment): 3rd-generation Tet-responsive promoter that can be activated by binding of Tet-On® 3G, optimized for retroviral and lentiviral vectors
    827..1789    +  CDS            birA: BIRA_ECOLI - Also known as bioR, dhbB. Experimental evidence at protein level: Swiss-Prot protein existence level 1. Acts both as a biotin--[acetyl-CoA-carboxylase] ligase and a biotin-operon repressor. In the presence of ATP, BirA activates biotin to form the BirA-biotinyl-5'-adenylate (BirA-bio-5'-AMP or holoBirA) complex. HoloBirA can either transfer the biotinyl moiety to the biotin carboxyl carrier protein (BCCP) subunit of acetyl-CoA carboxylase, or bind to the biotin operator site and inhibit transcription of the operon. From Escherichia coli (strain K12).
   1790..1815    +  CDS            3xHA (fragment): three tandem HA epitope tags
   1847..1866    +  CDS            Strep-Tag II (fragment): peptide that binds Strep-Tactin®, an engineered form of streptavidin
   1907..1929    +  CDS            Strep-Tag II (fragment): peptide that binds Strep-Tactin®, an engineered form of streptavidin
   1943..1967    +  protein_bind   attB1: mutant version of attB; recombination site for the Gateway® BP reaction BP Clonase™
   1973..3232    +  CDS            NFIB: NFIB_HUMAN - Experimental evidence at protein level: Swiss-Prot protein existence level 1. Transcriptional activator of GFAP, essential for proper brain development (PubMed:30388402). Recognizes and binds the palindromic sequence 5'-TTGGCNNNNNGCCAA-3' present in viral and cellular promoters and in the origin of replication of adenovirus type 2. These proteins are individually capable of activating transcription and replication. From Homo sapiens (Human).
   3237..3261    -  protein_bind   attB2: mutant version of attB; recombination site for the Gateway® BP reaction BP Clonase™
   3305..3529    +  polyA_signal   bGH poly(A) signal: bovine growth hormone polyadenylation signal
   3533..3554    +  promoter       SV40 promoter (fragment): SV40 enhancer and early promoter
   3575..3808    +  rep_origin     f1 ori (fragment) (sequence partly withheld): f1 bacteriophage origin of replication; arrow indicates direction of (+) strand synthesis
   3813..3860    +  protein_bind   FRT: FLP-mediated recombination occurs in the 8-bp core sequence TCTAGAAA (Turan and Bode, 2011). FLP recombinase from the Saccharomyces cerevisiae 2μ plasmid
   3868..4890    +  CDS            HygR: aminoglycoside phosphotransferase from E. coli; aph(4)-Ia; confers resistance to hygromycin
   4900..5025    +  CDS            ble (fragment): BLE_KLEPN - Experimental evidence at protein level: Swiss-Prot protein existence level 1. Binding protein with a strong affinity to the bleomycin family of antibiotics. Binds to CL990; an antimitotic-antibiotic compound. From Klebsiella pneumoniae.
   5020..5141    +  polyA_signal   SV40 poly(A) signal: SV40 polyadenylation signal
   5214..5230    -  protein_bind   lac operator: The lac repressor binds to the lac operator to inhibit transcription in E. coli. This inhibition can be relieved by adding lactose or isopropyl-β-D-thiogalactopyranoside (IPTG). lac repressor encoded by lacI
   5238..5268    -  promoter       lac promoter: promoter for the E. coli lac operon
   5283..5304    -  protein_bind   CAP binding site: CAP binding activates transcription in the presence of cAMP. E. coli catabolite activator protein
   5317..5409    -  CDS            lacI (fragment): lac repressor; lacI; The lac repressor binds to the lac operator to inhibit transcription in E. coli. This inhibition can be relieved by adding lactose or isopropyl-β-D-thiogalactopyranoside (IPTG).
   5592..6180    -  rep_origin     ori: high-copy-number ColE1/pMB1/pBR322/pUC origin of replication
   6351..7211    -  CDS            AmpR: β-lactamase; bla; confers resistance to ampicillin, carbenicillin, and related antibiotics
   7212..7316    -  promoter       AmpR promoter: bla
   7375..7427    -  misc_feature   bom (fragment): basis of mobility region from pBR322
>Addgene plasmid #167783 | MAC_N_NFIB | addgene full sequence | sequence record 335929 | Addgene NGS Result
GACATTGATTATTGACTAGTTATTAATAGTAATCAATTACGGGGTCATTAGTTCATAGCCCATATATGGA
GTTCCGCGTTACATAACTTACGGTAAATGGCCCGCCTGGCTGACCGCCCAACGACCCCCGCCCATTGACG
TCAATAATGACGTATGTTCCCATAGTAACGCCAATAGGGACTTTCCATTGACGTCAATGGGTGGAGTATT
TACGGTAAACTGCCCACTTGGCAGTACATCAAGTGTATCATATGCCAAGTACGCCCCCTATTGACGTCAA
TGACGGTAAATGGCCCGCCTGGCATTATGCCCAGTACATGACCTTATGGGACTTTCCTACTTGGCAGTAC
ATCTACGTATTAGTCATCGCTATTACCATGGTGATGCGGTTTTGGCAGTACATCAATGGGCGTGGATAGC
GGTTTGACTCACGGGGATTTCCAAGTCTCCACCCCATTGACGTCAATGGGAGTTTGTTTTGGCACCAAAA
TCAACGGGACTTTCCAAAATGTCGTAACAACTCCGCCCCATTGACGCAAATGGGCGGTAGGCGTGTACGG
TGGGAGGTCTATATAAGCAGAGCTCTCCCTATCAGTGATAGAGATCTCCCTATCAGTGATAGAGATCGTC
GACGAGCTCGTTTAGTGAACCGTCAGATCGCCTGGAGACGCCATCCACGCTGTTTTGACCTCCATAGAAG
ACACCGGGACCGATCCAGCCTCCGGACTCTAGCGTTTAAACTTAAGCTTGGTACCGAGCTCGGATCCACT
AGTCCAGTGTGGTGGAATTCTGCAGATATCCAGCACAGTGGCGGCCGCTCGAGACCATGAAGGACAACAC
CGTGCCCCTGAAGCTGATCGCCCTGCTGGCCAACGGCGAGTTCCACTCTGGCGAGCAGCTGGGCGAGACA
CTGGGCATGAGCAGAGCCGCCATCAACAAGCACATCCAGACCCTGCGGGACTGGGGCGTGGACGTGTTCA
CAGTGCCCGGCAAGGGCTACAGCCTGCCCGAGCCCATCCAGCTGCTGAACGCCAAGCAGATCCTGGGCCA
GCTGGATGGCGGATCTGTGGCCGTGCTGCCCGTGATCGACAGCACCAACCAGTATCTGCTCGACCGGATC
GGCGAGCTGAAGTCCGGCGACGCCTGTATCGCCGAGTACCAGCAGGCCGGCAGAGGCGGCAGGGGCAGAA
AGTGGTTCAGCCCCTTCGGCGCCAACCTGTACCTGAGCATGTTCTGGAGACTGGAACAGGGCCCAGCCGC
CGCTATTGGCCTGAGCCTGGTCATCGGCATCGTGATGGCCGAGGTGCTGCGGAAGCTGGGCGCCGACAAA
GTGCGCGTGAAGTGGCCCAACGACCTGTATCTGCAGGACCGGAAGCTGGCCGGCATCCTGGTGGAACTGA
CCGGCAAAACAGGCGACGCCGCCCAGATCGTGATCGGCGCTGGCATCAACATGGCCATGCGGCGGGTGGA
AGAGAGCGTGGTCAACCAGGGCTGGATCACCCTGCAGGAAGCCGGCATCAACCTGGACCGGAACACCCTG
GCCGCCATGCTGATCAGAGAGCTGAGAGCCGCCCTGGAACTGTTCGAGCAGGAAGGCCTGGCCCCCTACC
TGAGCAGATGGGAGAAGCTGGACAACTTCATCAACCGGCCCGTGAAACTGATCATCGGCGACAAAGAGAT
CTTCGGCATCAGCCGGGGCATCGACAAGCAGGGGGCCCTGCTCCTGGAACAGGACGGCATCATCAAGCCC
TGGATGGGCGGCGAGATCAGCCTGCGGAGCGCCGAGAAGTACCCATACGATGTTCCTGACTATGCCGGTA
CCGAGCTCGGATCCACCATGGCTAGCTGGAGCCACCCGCAGTTCGAGAAAGGTGGAGGTTCCGGAGGTGG
ATCGGGAGGTGGATCGTGGAGCCACCCGCAGTTCGAAAAAGCGGCCGATATCACAAGTTTGTACAAAAAA
GCAGGCTCCACCATGATGTATTCTCCCATCTGTCTCACTCAGGATGAATTTCACCCATTCATCGAGGCAC
TTCTTCCACATGTCCGTGCAATTGCCTATACTTGGTTCAACCTGCAGGCTCGAAAACGCAAGTACTTTAA
AAAGCATGAGAAGCGAATGTCAAAGGATGAAGAAAGAGCAGTCAAAGATGAGCTTCTCAGTGAAAAGCCT
GAAATCAAACAGAAGTGGGCATCCAGGCTCCTTGCCAAACTGCGCAAAGATATTCGCCAGGAGTATCGAG
AGGACTTTGTGCTCACCGTGACTGGCAAGAAGCACCCGTGCTGTGTCTTATCCAATCCCGACCAGAAGGG
TAAGATTAGGAGAATCGACTGCCTGCGACAGGCAGACAAAGTCTGGCGTCTGGATCTAGTCATGGTGATC
CTGTTCAAAGGCATCCCCTTGGAAAGTACCGATGGAGAGCGGCTCATGAAATCCCCACATTGCACAAACC
CAGCACTTTGTGTCCAGCCACATCATATCACAGTATCAGTTAAGGAGCTTGATTTGTTTTTGGCATACTA
CGTGCAGGAGCAAGATTCTGGACAATCAGGAAGTCCAAGCCACAATGATCCTGCCAAGAATCCTCCAGGT
TACCTTGAGGATAGTTTTGTAAAATCTGGAGTCTTCAATGTATCAGAACTTGTAAGAGTATCCAGAACGC
CCATAACCCAGGGAACTGGAGTCAACTTCCCAATTGGAGAAATCCCAAGCCAACCATACTATCATGACAT
GAACTCGGGGGTCAATCTTCAGAGGTCTCTGTCTTCTCCACCAAGCAGCAAAAGACCCAAAACTATATCC
ATAGATGAAAATATGGAACCAAGTCCTACAGGAGACTTTTACCCCTCTCCAAGTTCACCAGCTGCTGGAA
GTCGAACATGGCACGAAAGAGATCAAGATATGTCTTCTCCGACTACTATGAAGAAGCCTGAAAAGCCATT
GTTCAGCTCTGCATCTCCACAGGATTCTTCCCCAAGACTGAGCACTTTCCCCCAGCACCACCATCCCGGA
ATACCTGGAGTTGCACACAGTGTCATCTCAACTCGAACTCCACCTCCACCTTCACCGTTGCCATTTCCAA
CACAAGCTATCCTTCCTCCAGCCCCATCGAGCTACTTTTCTCATCCAACAATCAGATATCCTCCCCACCT
GAATCCTCAGGATACTCTGAAGAACTATGTACCTTCTTATGACCCATCCAGTCCACAAACCAGCCAGTCC
TGGTACCTGGGCTTGGACCCAGCTTTCTTGTACAAAGTGGTGACGTAAGCTAGGGGCCCGTTTAAACCCG
CTGATCAGCCTCGACTGTGCCTTCTAGTTGCCAGCCATCTGTTGTTTGCCCCTCCCCCGTGCCTTCCTTG
ACCCTGGAAGGTGCCACTCCCACTGTCCTTTCCTAATAAAATGAGGAAATTGCATCGCATTGTCTGAGTA
GGTGTCATTCTATTCTGGGGGGTGGGGTGGGGCAGGACAGCAAGGGGGAGGATTGGGAAGACAATAGCAG
GCATGCTGGGGATGCGGTGGGCTCTATGGCTTCTGAGGCGGAAAGAACCAGCTGGGGCTCTAGGGGGTAT
CCCC
[124 nt withheld, positions 3575-3698]
C
[91 nt withheld, positions 3700-3790]
AGGGTGATGGTTCACGTACCTAGAAGTTCCTATTCCGAAGTTCCTATTCTCTAGAAAGTATAGGAACTTC
CTTGGCCAAAAAGCCTGAACTCACCGCGACGTCTGTCGAGAAGTTTCTGATCGAAAAGTTCGACAGCGTC
TCCGACCTGATGCAGCTCTCGGAGGGCGAAGAATCTCGTGCTTTCAGCTTCGATGTAGGAGGGCGTGGAT
ATGTCCTGCGGGTAAATAGCTGCGCCGATGGTTTCTACAAAGATCGTTATGTTTATCGGCACTTTGCATC
GGCCGCGCTCCCGATTCCGGAAGTGCTTGACATTGGGGAATTCAGCGAGAGCCTGACCTATTGCATCTCC
CGCCGTGCACAGGGTGTCACGTTGCAAGACCTGCCTGAAACCGAACTGCCCGCTGTTCTGCAGCCGGTCG
CGGAGGCCATGGATGCGATCGCTGCGGCCGATCTTAGCCAGACGAGCGGGTTCGGCCCATTCGGACCGCA
AGGAATCGGTCAATACACTACATGGCGTGATTTCATATGCGCGATTGCTGATCCCCATGTGTATCACTGG
CAAACTGTGATGGACGACACCGTCAGTGCGTCCGTCGCGCAGGCTCTCGATGAGCTGATGCTTTGGGCCG
AGGACTGCCCCGAAGTCCGGCACCTCGTGCACGCGGATTTCGGCTCCAACAATGTCCTGACGGACAATGG
CCGCATAACAGCGGTCATTGACTGGAGCGAGGCGATGTTCGGGGATTCCCAATACGAGGTCGCCAACATC
TTCTTCTGGAGGCCGTGGTTGGCTTGTATGGAGCAGCAGACGCGCTACTTCGAGCGGAGGCATCCGGAGC
TTGCAGGATCGCCGCGGCTCCGGGCGTATATGCTCCGCATTGGTCTTGACCAACTCTATCAGAGCTTGGT
TGACGGCAATTTCGATGATGCAGCTTGGGCGCAGGGTCGATGCGACGCAATCGTCCGATCCGGAGCCGGG
ACTGTCGGGCGTACACAAATCGCCCGCAGAAGCGCGGCCGTCTGGACCGATGGCTGTGTAGAAGTACTCG
CCGATAGTGGAAACCGACGCCCCAGCACTCGTCCGAGGGCAAAGGAATAGCACGTACTACGAGATTTCGA
TTCCACCGCCGCCTTCTATGAAAGGTTGGGCTTCGGAATCGTTTTCCGGGACGCCGGCTGGATGATCCTC
CAGCGCGGGGATCTCATGCTGGAGTTCTTCGCCCACCCCAACTTGTTTATTGCAGCTTATAATGGTTACA
AATAAAGCAATAGCATCACAAATTTCACAAATAAAGCATTTTTTTCACTGCATTCTAGTTGTGGTTTGTC
CAAACTCATCAATGTATCTTATCATGTCTGTATACCGTCGACCTCTAGCTAGAGCTTGGCGTAATCATGG
TCATAGCTGTTTCCTGTGTGAAATTGTTATCCGCTCACAATTCCACACAACATACGAGCCGGAAGCATAA
AGTGTAAAGCCTGGGGTGCCTAATGAGTGAGCTAACTCACATTAATTGCGTTGCGCTCACTGCCCGCTTT
CCAGTCGGGAAACCTGTCGTGCCAGCTGCATTAATGAATCGGCCAACGCGCGGGGAGAGGCGGTTTGCGT
ATTGGGCGCTCTTCCGCTTCCTCGCTCACTGACTCGCTGCGCTCGGTCGTTCGGCTGCGGCGAGCGGTAT
CAGCTCACTCAAAGGCGGTAATACGGTTATCCACAGAATCAGGGGATAACGCAGGAAAGAACATGTGAGC
AAAAGGCCAGCAAAAGGCCAGGAACCGTAAAAAGGCCGCGTTGCTGGCGTTTTTCCATAGGCTCCGCCCC
CCTGACGAGCATCACAAAAATCGACGCTCAAGTCAGAGGTGGCGAAACCCGACAGGACTATAAAGATACC
AGGCGTTTCCCCCTGGAAGCTCCCTCGTGCGCTCTCCTGTTCCGACCCTGCCGCTTACCGGATACCTGTC
CGCCTTTCTCCCTTCGGGAAGCGTGGCGCTTTCTCATAGCTCACGCTGTAGGTATCTCAGTTCGGTGTAG
GTCGTTCGCTCCAAGCTGGGCTGTGTGCACGAACCCCCCGTTCAGCCCGACCGCTGCGCCTTATCCGGTA
ACTATCGTCTTGAGTCCAACCCGGTAAGACACGACTTATCGCCACTGGCAGCAGCCACTGGTAACAGGAT
TAGCAGAGCGAGGTATGTAGGCGGTGCTACAGAGTTCTTGAAGTGGTGGCCTAACTACGGCTACACTAGA
AGAACAGTATTTGGTATCTGCGCTCTGCTGAAGCCAGTTACCTTCGGAAAAAGAGTTGGTAGCTCTTGAT
CCGGCAAACAAACCACCGCTGGTAGCGGTGGTTTTTTTGTTTGCAAGCAGCAGATTACGCGCAGAAAAAA
AGGATCTCAAGAAGATCCTTTGATCTTTTCTACGGGGTCTGACGCTCAGTGGAACGAAAACTCACGTTAA
GGGATTTTGGTCATGAGATTATCAAAAAGGATCTTCACCTAGATCCTTTTAAATTAAAAATGAAGTTTTA
AATCAATCTAAAGTATATATGAGTAAACTTGGTCTGACAGTTACCAATGCTTAATCAGTGAGGCACCTAT
CTCAGCGATCTGTCTATTTCGTTCATCCATAGTTGCCTGACTCCCCGTCGTGTAGATAACTACGATACGG
GAGGGCTTACCATCTGGCCCCAGTGCTGCAATGATACCGCGAGACCCACGCTCACCGGCTCCAGATTTAT
CAGCAATAAACCAGCCAGCCGGAAGGGCCGAGCGCAGAAGTGGTCCTGCAACTTTATCCGCCTCCATCCA
GTCTATTAATTGTTGCCGGGAAGCTAGAGTAAGTAGTTCGCCAGTTAATAGTTTGCGCAACGTTGTTGCC
ATTGCTACAGGCATCGTGGTGTCACGCTCGTCGTTTGGTATGGCTTCATTCAGCTCCGGTTCCCAACGAT
CAAGGCGAGTTACATGATCCCCCATGTTGTGCAAAAAAGCGGTTAGCTCCTTCGGTCCTCCGATCGTTGT
CAGAAGTAAGTTGGCCGCAGTGTTATCACTCATGGTTATGGCAGCACTGCATAATTCTCTTACTGTCATG
CCATCCGTAAGATGCTTTTCTGTGACTGGTGAGTACTCAACCAAGTCATTCTGAGAATAGTGTATGCGGC
GACCGAGTTGCTCTTGCCCGGCGTCAATACGGGATAATACCGCGCCACATAGCAGAACTTTAAAAGTGCT
CATCATTGGAAAACGTTCTTCGGGGCGAAAACTCTCAAGGATCTTACCGCTGTTGAGATCCAGTTCGATG
TAACCCACTCGTGCACCCAACTGATCTTCAGCATCTTTTACTTTCACCAGCGTTTCTGGGTGAGCAAAAA
CAGGAAGGCAAAATGCCGCAAAAAAGGGAATAAGGGCGACACGGAAATGTTGAATACTCATACTCTTCCT
TTTTCAATATTATTGAAGCATTTATCAGGGTTATTGTCTCATGAGCGGATACATATTTGAATGTATTTAG
AAAAATAAACAAATAGGGGTTCCGCGCACATTTCCCCGAAAAGTGCCACCTGACGTCGACGGATCGGGAG
ATCTCCCGATCCCCTATGGTGCACTCTCAGTACAATCTGCTCTGATGCCGCATAGTTAAGCCAGTATCTG
CTCCCTGCTTGTGTGTTGGAGGTCGCTGAGTAGTGCGCGAGCAAAATTTAAGCTACAACAAGGCAAGGCT
TGACCGACAATTGCATGAAGAATCTGCTTAGGGTTAGGCGTTTTGCGCTGCTTCGCGATGTACGGGCCAG
ATATACGCGTT
